>Addgene plasmid #232341 | pcDNA3.1-flag-IARS2-Δ1-48 | addgene full sequence | sequence record 474530 | Addgene NGS Result
GACGGATCGGGAGATCTCCCGATCCCCTATGGTGCACTCTCAGTACAATCTGCTCTGATGCCGCATAGTT
AAGCCAGTATCTGCTCCCTGCTTGTGTGTTGGAGGTCGCTGAGTAGTGCGCGAGCAAAATTTAAGCTACA
ACAAGGCAAGGCTTGACCGACAATTGCATGAAGAATCTGCTTAGGGTTAGGCGTTTTGCGCTGCTTCGCG
ATGTACGGGCCAGATATACGCGTTGACATTGATTATTGACTAGTTATTAATAGTAATCAATTACGGGGTC
ATTAGTTCATAGCCCATATATGGAGTTCCGCGTTACATAACTTACGGTAAATGGCCCGCCTGGCTGACCG
CCCAACGACCCCCGCCCATTGACGTCAATAATGACGTATGTTCCCATAGTAACGCCAATAGGGACTTTCC
ATTGACGTCAATGGGTGGAGTATTTACGGTAAACTGCCCACTTGGCAGTACATCAAGTGTATCATATGCC
AAGTACGCCCCCTATTGACGTCAATGACGGTAAATGGCCCGCCTGGCATTATGCCCAGTACATGACCTTA
TGGGACTTTCCTACTTGGCAGTACATCTACGTATTAGTCATCGCTATTACCATGGTGATGCGGTTTTGGC
AGTACATCAATGGGCGTGGATAGCGGTTTGACTCACGGGGATTTCCAAGTCTCCACCCCATTGACGTCAA
TGGGAGTTTGTTTTGGCACCAAAATCAACGGGACTTTCCAAAATGTCGTAACAACTCCGCCCCATTGACG
CAAATGGGCGGTAGGCGTGTACGGTGGGAGGTCTATATAAGCAGAGCTCTCTGGCTAACTAGAGAACCCA
CTGCTTACTGGCTTATCGAAATTAATACGACTCACTATAGGGAGACCCAAGCTGGCTAGCGTTTAAACGG
GCCCTCTAGACTCGACCACCATGGACTACAAGGACGACGATGATAAGGGCGGATCCCTCGACCGGACCAT
GAGTAACCACCAGCCGAACTCGAATAGTGGCAGATACCGGGACACGGTGCTGCTGCCGCAGACGAGCTTC
CCCATGAAGCTGCTGGGCCGCCAGCAGCCGGACACGGAGCTGGAGATCCAGCAGAAATGTGGATTTTCAG
AACTTTATTCATGGCAAAGAGAAAGAAAAGTAAAGACAGAATTTTGCCTTCATGATGGACCTCCTTATGC
AAACGGTGACCCTCATGTTGGACATGCTTTAAATAAGATTTTGAAAGACATAGCCAATCGATTCCATATG
ATGAATGGCTCCAAAATACATTTTGTGCCCGGCTGGGATTGTCATGGGTTGCCCATTGAAATAAAAGTAT
TATCAGAACTTGGTAGAGAAGCTCAGAATCTTTCAGCTATGGAAATTAGAAAGAAAGCTAGATCATTTGC
TAAAGCAGCCATTGAGAAACAGAAATCAGCATTTATTCGTTGGGGAATAATGGCAGATTGGAATAATTGC
TACTATACATTTGATGGGAAGTATGAAGCCAAACAGTTGAGAACTTTTTACCAAATGTATGATAAGGGCT
TGGTTTATCGATCTTACAAACCTGTGTTTTGGTCTCCGTCATCTAGGACTGCATTGGCTGAAGCAGAACT
TGAATATAATCCTGAGCATGTCAGTCGTTCAATATATGTAAAATTTCCTCTCTTAAAGCCTTCTCCAAAA
TTGGCATCTCTTATAGATGGTTCATCTCCTGTTAGTATTTTGGTCTGGACCACACAACCTTGGACGATTC
CAGCCAATGAAGCTGTTTGCTATATGCCTGAATCAAAGTATGCTGTTGTGAAATGTTCTAAGTCTGGAGA
CCTCTACGTACTGGCGGCAGATAAAGTAGCATCTGTTGCTTCTACTTTGGAAACAACATTTGAGACTATT
TCAACACTTTCAGGTGTAGATTTGGAAAATGGTACTTGCAGCCACCCTCTGATTCCTGATAAAGCCTCTC
CTCTTTTACCTGCAAATCATGTGACCATGGCAAAAGGAACGGGATTGGTTCACACAGCCCCAGCTCATGG
TATGGAAGACTACGGTGTAGCGTCTCAGCACAACCTGCCCATGGATTGTCTAGTGGACGAAGATGGAGTT
TTCACAGATGTTGCAGGTCCTGAACTTCAAAACAAGGCTGTCCTTGAAGAGGGAACTGATGTGGTTATAA
AGATGCTTCAGACTGCAAAGAATTTGTTGAAAGAGGAGAAATTGGTGCATAGCTATCCGTATGACTGGAG
GACCAAGAAACCTGTGGTTATTCGTGCCAGCAAGCAGTGGTTTATAAACATCACGGATATTAAGACTGCA
GCCAAGGAATTGTTAAAAAAGGTGAAATTTATTCCTGGATCAGCACTGAATGGCATGGTTGAAATGATGG
ACAGGCGGCCATATTGGTGTATATCAAGGCAAAGAGTTTGGGGTGTTCCAATTCCTGTGTTTCATCATAA
GACCAAGGATGAATACTTGATCAACAGCCAAACCACTGAGCATATTGTTAAACTAGTGGAACAACACGGC
AGTGATATCTGGTGGACTCTTCCCCCTGAACAACTTCTTCCAAAAGAAGTCTTATCTGAGGTTGGTGGCC
CTGATGCCTTGGAATATGTGCCAGGTCAGGATATTTTGGACATCTGGTTTGATAGCGGAACTTCATGGTC
TTATGTTCTTCCAGGTCCTGACCAAAGAGCAGATTTGTACTTGGAAGGAAAAGACCAGCTCGGGGGTTGG
TTTCAGTCATCCTTATTAACAAGTGTGGCAGCAAGGAAGAGAGCACCTTATAAGACAGTGATTGTTCATG
GATTTACCCTTGGAGAAAAGGGAGAAAAGATGTCCAAGTCTCTTGGGAATGTCATTCATCCTGATGTTGT
CGTTAATGGAGGACAAGATCAAAGCAAAGAGCCTCCGTATGGTGCTGATGTCCTTCGCTGGTGGGTAGCT
GATTCCAATGTCTTCACCGAAGTTGCAATTGGCCCATCCGTGCTCAATGCTGCCAGAGATGATATTAGCA
AGCTTAGGAATACACTTCGCTTTCTTTTGGGAAATGTGGCTGATTTCAACCCAGAAACAGATTCCATCCC
TGTAAACGATATGTATGTCATAGACCAGTACATGCTACACTTACTGCAGGATTTGGCAAACAAGATTACC
GAATTATACAAACAATATGATTTTGGAAAAGTTGTTCGGCTGTTACGGACGTTTTATACCAGAGAGCTCT
CTAACTTTTATTTCAGTATAATCAAAGATAGGCTCTATTGTGAAAAGGAAAATGACCCCAAACGACGCTC
TTGTCAGACTGCATTAGTTGAAATTTTGGATGTAATAGTTCGTTCTTTTGCTCCCATTCTTCCTCACCTG
GCTGAAGAGGTGTTCCAGCACATACCTTATATTAAAGAGCCCAAGAGTGTTTTCCGTACTGGGTGGATTA
GTACTAGTTCTATCTGGAAAAAGCCCGGGTTGGAAGAAGCTGTGGAGAGTGCGTGTGCAATGCGAGACTC
ATTTCTTGGAAGCATCCCTGGCAAAAATGCAGCTGAGTACAAGGTTATCACTGTGATAGAACCTGGACTG
CTTTTTGAGATAATAGAGATGCTGCAGTCTGAAGAGACTTCCAGCACCTCTCAGTTGAATGAATTAATGA
TGGCTTCTGAGTCAACTTTACTGGCTCAGGAACCACGAGAGATGACTGCAGATGTAATCGAGCTTAAAGG
GAAATTCCTCATCAACTTAGAAGGTGGTGATATTCGTGAAGAGTCTTCCTATAAAGTAATTGTCATGCCG
ACTACGAAAGAAAAATGCCCCCGTTGTTGGAAGTATACAGCGGAGTCTTCAGATACACTGTGTCCTCGAT
GTGCAGAAGTTGTCAGTGGAAAATAGGAATTCCACCACACTGGACTAGTGGATCCGAGCTCGGTACCAAG
CTTAAGTTTAAACCGCTGATCAGCCTCGACTGTGCCTTCTAGTTGCCAGCCATCTGTTGTTTGCCCCTCC
CCCGTGCCTTCCTTGACCCTGGAAGGTGCCACTCCCACTGTCCTTTCCTAATAAAATGAGGAAATTGCAT
CGCATTGTCTGAGTAGGTGTCATTCTATTCTGGGGGGTGGGGTGGGGCAGGACAGCAAGGGGGAGGATTG
GGAAGACAATAGCAGGCATGCTGGGGATGCGGTGGGCTCTATGGCTTCTGAGGCGGAAAGAACCAGCTGG
GGCTCTAGGGGGTATCCCC
[124 nt withheld, positions 4220-4343]
C
[91 nt withheld, positions 4345-4435]
A
[49 nt withheld, positions 4437-4485]
CCTTTGACGTTGGAGTCCACGTTCTTT
[37 nt withheld, positions 4513-4549]
ACCCTATCTCGGTCTATTCTTTTGATTTATAAGGGATTTTGCCGATTTCGGCCTATTGGTTAAAAAATGA
GCTGATTTAACAAAAATTTAACGCGAATTAATTCTGTGGAATGTGTGTCAGTTAGGGTGTGGAAAGTCCC
CAGGCTCCCCAGCAGGCAGAAGTATGCAAAGCATGCATCTCAATTAGTCAGCAACCAGGTGTGGAAAGTC
CCCAGGCTCCCCAGCAGGCAGAAGTATGCAAAGCATGCATCTCAATTAGTCAGCAACCATAGTCCCGCCC
CTAACTCCGCCCATCCCGCCCCTAACTCCGCCCAGTTCCGCCCATTCTCCGCCCCATGGCTGACTAATTT
TTTTTATTTATGCAGAGGCCGAGGCCGCCTCTGCCTCTGAGCTATTCCAGAAGTAGTGAGGAGGCTTTTT
TGGAGGCCTAGGCTTTTGCAAAAAGCTCCCGGGAGCTTGTATATCCATTTTCGGATCTGATCAAGAGACA
GGATGAGGATCGTTTCGCATGATTGAACAAGATGGATTGCACGCAGGTTCTCCGGCCGCTTGGGTGGAGA
GGCTATTCGGCTATGACTGGGCACAACAGACAATCGGCTGCTCTGATGCCGCCGTGTTCCGGCTGTCAGC
GCAGGGGCGCCCGGTTCTTTTTGTCAAGACCGACCTGTCCGGTGCCCTGAATGAACTGCAGGACGAGGCA
GCGCGGCTATCGTGGCTGGCCACGACGGGCGTTCCTTGCGCAGCTGTGCTCGACGTTGTCACTGAAGCGG
GAAGGGACTGGCTGCTATTGGGCGAAGTGCCGGGGCAGGATCTCCTGTCATCTCACCTTGCTCCTGCCGA
GAAAGTATCCATCATGGCTGATGCAATGCGGCGGCTGCATACGCTTGATCCGGCTACCTGCCCATTCGAC
CACCAAGCGAAACATCGCATCGAGCGAGCACGTACTCGGATGGAAGCCGGTCTTGTCGATCAGGATGATC
TGGACGAAGAGCATCAGGGGCTCGCGCCAGCCGAACTGTTCGCCAGGCTCAAGGCGCGCATGCCCGACGG
CGAGGATCTCGTCGTGACCCATGGCGATGCCTGCTTGCCGAATATCATGGTGGAAAATGGCCGCTTTTCT
GGATTCATCGACTGTGGCCGGCTGGGTGTGGCGGACCGCTATCAGGACATAGCGTTGGCTACCCGTGATA
TTGCTGAAGAGCTTGGCGGCGAATGGGCTGACCGCTTCCTCGTGCTTTACGGTATCGCCGCTCCCGATTC
GCAGCGCATCGCCTTCTATCGCCTTCTTGACGAGTTCTTCTGAGCGGGACTCTGGGGTTCGAAATGACCG
ACCAAGCGACGCCCAACCTGCCATCACGAGATTTCGATTCCACCGCCGCCTTCTATGAAAGGTTGGGCTT
CGGAATCGTTTTCCGGGACGCCGGCTGGATGATCCTCCAGCGCGGGGATCTCATGCTGGAGTTCTTCGCC
CACCCCAACTTGTTTATTGCAGCTTATAATGGTTACAAATAAAGCAATAGCATCACAAATTTCACAAATA
AAGCATTTTTTTCACTGCATTCTAGTTGTGGTTTGTCCAAACTCATCAATGTATCTTATCATGTCTGTAT
ACCGTCGACCTCTAGCTAGAGCTTGGCGTAATCATGGTCATAGCTGTTTCCTGTGTGAAATTGTTATCCG
CTCACAATTCCACACAACATACGAGCCGGAAGCATAAAGTGTAAAGCCTGGGGTGCCTAATGAGTGAGCT
AACTCACATTAATTGCGTTGCGCTCACTGCCCGCTTTCCAGTCGGGAAACCTGTCGTGCCAGCTGCATTA
ATGAATCGGCCAACGCGCGGGGAGAGGCGGTTTGCGTATTGGGCGCTCTTCCGCTTCCTCGCTCACTGAC
TCGCTGCGCTCGGTCGTTCGGCTGCGGCGAGCGGTATCAGCTCACTCAAAGGCGGTAATACGGTTATCCA
CAGAATCAGGGGATAACGCAGGAAAGAACATGTGAGCAAAAGGCCAGCAAAAGGCCAGGAACCGTAAAAA
GGCCGCGTTGCTGGCGTTTTTCCATAGGCTCCGCCCCCCTGACGAGCATCACAAAAATCGACGCTCAAGT
CAGAGGTGGCGAAACCCGGCAGGACTATAAAGATACCAGGCGTTTCCCCCTGGAAGCTCCCTCGTGCGCT
CTCCTGTTCCGACCCTGCCGCTTACCGGATACCTGTCCGCCTTTCTCCCTTCGGGAAGCGTGGCGCTTTC
TCATAGCTCACGCTGTAGGTATCTCAGTTCGGTGTAGGTCGTTCGCTCCAAGCTGGGCTGTGTGCACGAA
CCCCCCGTTCAGCCCGACCGCTGCGCCTTATCCGGTAACTATCGTCTTGAGTCCAACCCGGTAAGACACG
ACTTATCGCCACTGGCAGCAGCCACTGGTAACAGGATTAGCAGAGCGAGGTATGTAGGCGGTGCTACAGA
GTTCTTGAAGTGGTGGCCTAACTACGGCTACACTAGAAGAACAGTATTTGGTATCTGCGCTCTGCTGAAG
CCAGTTACCTTCGGAAAAAGAGTTGGTAGCTCTTGATCCGGCAAACAAACCACCGCTGGTAGCGGTGGTT
TTTTTGTTTGCAAGCAGCAGATTACGCGCAGAAAAAAAGGATCTCAAGAAGATCCTTTGATCTTTTCTAC
GGGGTCTGACGCTCAGTGGAACGAAAACTCACGTTAAGGGATTTTGGTCATGAGATTATCAAAAAGGATC
TTCACCTAGATCCTTTTAAATTAAAAATGAAGTTTTAAATCAATCTAAAGTATATATGAGTAAACTTGGT
CTGACAGTTACCAATGCTTAATCAGTGAGGCACCTATCTCAGCGATCTGTCTATTTCGTTCATCCATAGT
TGCCTGACTCCCCGTCGTGTAGATAACTACGATACGGGAGGGCTTACCATCTGGCCCCAGTGCTGCAATG
ATACCGCGAGACCCACGCTCACCGGCTCCAGATTTATCAGCAATAAACCAGCCAGCCGGAAGGGCCGAGC
GCAGAAGTGGTCCTGCAACTTTATCCGCCTCCATCCAGTCTATTAATTGTTGCCGGGAAGCTAGAGTAAG
TAGTTCGCCAGTTAATAGTTTGCGCAACGTTGTTGCCATTGCTACAGGCATCGTGGTGTCACGCTCGTCG
TTTGGTATGGCTTCATTCAGCTCCGGTTCCCAACGATCAAGGCGAGTTACATGATCCCCCATGTTGTGCA
AAAAAGCGGTTAGCTCCTTCGGTCCTCCGATCGTTGTCAGAAGTAAGTTGGCCGCAGTGTTATCACTCAT
GGTTATGGCAGCACTGCATAATTCTCTTACTGTCATGCCATCCGTAAGATGCTTTTCTGTGACTGGTGAG
TACTCAACCAAGTCATTCTGAGAATAGTGTATGCGGCGACCGAGTTGCTCTTGCCCGGCGTCAATACGGG
ATAATACCGCGCCACATAGCAGAACTTTAAAAGTGCTCATCATTGGAAAACGTTCTTCGGGGCGAAAACT
CTCAAGGATCTTACCGCTGTTGAGATCCAGTTCGATGTAACCCACTCGTGCACCCAACTGATCTTCAGCA
TCTTTTACTTTCACCAGCGTTTCTGGGTGAGCAAAAACAGGAAGGCAAAATGCCGCAAAAAAGGGAATAA
GGGCGACACGGAAATGTTGAATACTCATACTCTTCCTTTTTCAATATTATTGAAGCATTTATCAGGGTTA
TTGTCTCATGAGCGGATACATATTTGAATGTATTTAGAAAAATAAACAAATAGGGGTTCCGCGCACATTT
CCCCGAAAAGTGCCACCTGACGTC
Features (pLannotate 1.2.2; 21 found; start..end, strand, type, name):
     28..80      -  misc_feature   bom (fragment): basis of mobility region from pBR322
    235..614     +  enhancer       CMV enhancer: human cytomegalovirus immediate early enhancer
    615..818     +  promoter       CMV promoter: human cytomegalovirus (CMV) immediate early promoter
    814..847     +  LTR            5' LTR (truncated) (fragment): truncated 5' long terminal repeat (LTR) from HIV-1
    863..881     +  promoter       T7 promoter: promoter for bacteriophage T7 RNA polymerase
    937..953     +  CDS            FLAG (fragment): FLAG® epitope tag, followed by an enterokinase cleavage site
    982..3873    +  CDS            IARS2: SYIM_HUMAN - Experimental evidence at protein level: Swiss-Prot protein existence level 1. From Homo sapiens (Human).
   3950..4174    +  polyA_signal   bGH poly(A) signal: bovine growth hormone polyadenylation signal
   4178..4199    +  promoter       SV40 promoter (fragment): SV40 enhancer and early promoter
   4220..4648    +  rep_origin     f1 ori (sequence partly withheld): f1 bacteriophage origin of replication; arrow indicates direction of (+) strand synthesis
   4662..4991    +  promoter       SV40 promoter: SV40 enhancer and early promoter
   5058..5849    +  CDS            neo: KKA2_KLEPN - Also known as kan, nptII. Experimental evidence at protein level: Swiss-Prot protein existence level 1. Resistance to kanamycin, neomycin, paromomycin, ribostamycin, butirosin and gentamicin B. From Klebsiella pneumoniae.
   5873..6031    +  CDS            ble (fragment): BLE_KLEPN - Experimental evidence at protein level: Swiss-Prot protein existence level 1. Binding protein with a strong affinity to the bleomycin family of antibiotics. Binds to CL990; an antimitotic-antibiotic compound. From Klebsiella pneumoniae.
   6026..6147    +  polyA_signal   SV40 poly(A) signal: SV40 polyadenylation signal
   6220..6236    -  protein_bind   lac operator: The lac repressor binds to the lac operator to inhibit transcription in E. coli. This inhibition can be relieved by adding lactose or isopropyl-β-D-thiogalactopyranoside (IPTG). lac repressor encoded by lacI
   6244..6274    -  promoter       lac promoter: promoter for the E. coli lac operon
   6289..6310    -  protein_bind   CAP binding site: CAP binding activates transcription in the presence of cAMP. E. coli catabolite activator protein
   6323..6415    -  CDS            lacI (fragment): lac repressor; lacI; The lac repressor binds to the lac operator to inhibit transcription in E. coli. This inhibition can be relieved by adding lactose or isopropyl-β-D-thiogalactopyranoside (IPTG).
   6598..7186    -  rep_origin     ori: high-copy-number ColE1/pMB1/pBR322/pUC origin of replication
   7357..8217    -  CDS            AmpR: β-lactamase; bla; confers resistance to ampicillin, carbenicillin, and related antibiotics
   8218..8322    -  promoter       AmpR promoter: bla
