[The description below was written by a language model from this plasmid's Addgene catalogue record and pLannotate feature annotations shown in this document.]
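Description:
pcDNA3.1-flag-IARS2-Δ1-48 is a mammalian expression plasmid of about 8.35 kb built on a pcDNA3.1-Flag backbone. It is maintained in E. coli as a high-copy plasmid through a ColE1/pUC-type origin and selected with ampicillin via the β-lactamase gene. An f1 origin is also present. For selection in mammalian cells, an SV40 enhancer/early promoter drives a neomycin phosphotransferase gene terminated by the SV40 poly(A) signal, conferring G418 resistance. Short annotated fragments such as lacI, ble, a truncated HIV-1 LTR and bom appear to be backbone remnants or automated partial matches rather than functional parts.

The payload is human IARS2, the mitochondrial isoleucyl-tRNA synthetase, placed under the CMV immediate-early enhancer and promoter and terminated by the bovine growth hormone poly(A) signal. A T7 promoter lies just upstream of the coding region. Residues 1–48, annotated as the mitochondrial targeting signal, have been deleted, and an N-terminal FLAG tag takes their place, so the encoded protein would be expected to lack its mitochondrial import signal. The feature table detects the FLAG sequence only as a fragment just upstream of the IARS2 coding sequence, and the depositor notes that the tag was not tested by western blot. The open reading frame also carries five synonymous mutations, shared with a companion full-length construct, that make it resistant to siRNAs targeting endogenous IARS2. The insert was ligated through compatible SalI/XhoI ends, which destroyed the 5′ site, because the ORF contains an internal XhoI site; the 3′ EcoRI site is retained. These features suit the plasmid to knockdown-and-rescue experiments testing whether IARS2 function depends on mitochondrial localisation, although the record does not describe specific experiments.
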