Addgene plasmid #232341: pcDNA3.1-flag-IARS2-Δ1-48
Purpose: Expresses human IARS2 with mito-location signal replaced by flag tag in mammalian cells, also carrying synonymous mutations described in Addgene #232340
Depositing lab: Quanfu Ma. Depositing organization: Maternal and Child Health Hospital of Hubei Province.
Backbone
  Vector backbone: pcDNA3.1-Flag (Addgene #208051)
  Backbone size w/o insert (bp): 5476
  Total vector size (bp): 8350
  Vector type: Mammalian Expression
  Selectable markers: Neomycin (select with G418)
Growth in bacteria
  Bacterial resistance: Ampicillin, 100 μg/mL
  Growth temperature: 37°C
  Growth strain: DH5alpha
  Copy number: High Copy
Gene/Insert
  Gene/Insert name: IARS2 (alt name: ENST00000366922.3)
  Species: H. sapiens (human)
  Mutation: Residues 1-48 (indicated as Mito-signal in UniProt Q9NSE4) were deleted. Also carrying all 5 siRNA off-targeting synonymous mutations described in Addgene plasmid #232340.
  GenBank ID: NM_018060.4
  Entrez Gene: IARS2 (a.k.a. CAGSSS, ILERS)
  Promoter: CMV
  Cloning method: Restriction Enzyme; 5′ cloning site XhoI (destroyed during cloning); 3′ cloning site EcoRI (not destroyed)
  Sequencing primers: 5′ CMV-F: CGCAAATGGGCGGTAGGCGTG; 3′ BGH-R: TAGAAGGCACAGTCGAGG
Resource information
  A portion of this plasmid was derived from a plasmid made by: Yuxin Bi (毕雨馨 in simplified Chinese), the first author of the article, constructed this plasmid during her master's degree. She graduated and become a PHD candidate in other institute for now.
Terms and licenses: Academic/Nonprofit Terms; Industry Terms: Not Available to Industry
Depositor comments: Note1: At the 5' of the IARS2 insert, we use different restriction enzymes for the insert and the backbone. Xho I for pcDNA3.1 (-) and Sal I for IARS2 ORF. The Xho I and Sal I share a compatible cohesive end. Ligation between the compatible cohesive ends generated by different enzymes destroy the 5' restriction site. We use this cloning method because that IARS2 ORF (ENST00000366922.3) bears intrinsic Xho I site. Note2: The IARS2 ORF is long, so we used additional primers (5'->3') for sanger sequencing as follow: pc3.1-IARS2-P1: tgggaagtatgaagccaaacagt pc3.1-IARS2-P2: gaccatggcaaaaggaacgg pc3.1-IARS2-P3: caacagccaaaccactgagc pc3.1-IARS2-P4: tgctcaatgctgccagaga Note3: The Flag tag in this plasmid was not tested in wenstern blot in the article because the IARS2 antibody is good enough.
How to cite: pcDNA3.1-flag-IARS2-Δ1-48 was a gift from Quanfu Ma (Addgene plasmid # 232341 ; http://n2t.net/addgene:232341 ; RRID:Addgene_232341)
